>Addgene plasmid #70045 | pUV15-pHGFP | addgene full sequence | sequence record 488289 | Addgene Long Read Sequencing Result
ACTAGTTGATTAGCTAAGCAGAAGGCCATCCTGACGGATGGCCTTTTTGCGTTTAATACTGTTTAAACTC
TAGAAATATTGGATCGTCGGCACCGTCACGGCCGTGGGAGGCGGCACGATCCGCGACGTGATGATCGGCC
GCATCCCCACGGTGCTGCGCAGTGAGCTCTACGCCATCCCGGCGTTGATCTGTGCGTTCGCACGCACAGG
CCCGGTGTGAGAAGGGTCTCTGACGAGCGGGAGAACCCACCCGGGGTGGGCGAGTTTGTCCTGCGTGTGC
TCGGTCGAGTAGGCTCTGGGAGTACCCGTGTGTACGACCAGCACGGCATACATCATTTCGACGCCGAGAG
ATTCGCCGCCCGAAATGAGCACGATCCGCATGCTTAATTAAGGAGGCACCGGTATGAGTAAAGGAGAAGA
ACTTTTCACTGGAGTTGTCCCAATTCTTGTTGAATTAGATGGTGATGTTAATGGGCACAAATTTTCTGTC
AGTGGAGAGGGTGAAGGTGATGCAACATACGGAAAACTTACCCTTAAATTTATTTGCACTACTGGAAAAC
TACCTGTTCCATGGCCAACACTTGTCACTACTTTCTCTTATGGTGTTCAATGCTTTTCAAGATACCCAGA
TCATATGAAACGGCATGACTTTTTCAAGAGTGCCATGCCCGAAGGTTATGTACAGGAAAGAACTATATTT
TTCAAAGATGACGGGAACTACAAGACACGTGCTGAAGTCAAGTTTGAAGGTGATACCCTTGTTAATAGAA
TCGAGTTAAAAGGTATTGATTTTAAAGATGATGGAAACATTCTTGGACACAAATTGGAATACAACTATAA
CGAGCACTTGGTGTACATCATGGCAGACAAACAAAAGAATGGTACCAAAGCTATCTTTCAAGTTCACCAC
AACATTGAAGATGGAGGCGTTCAACTAGCAGACCATTATCAACAAAATACTCCAATTGGCGATGGCCCTG
TCCTTTTACCAGACAACCATTACCTGCACACACAATCTGCCCTTTCGAAAGATCCCAACGAAAAGAGAGA
CCACATGGTCCTTCTTGAGTTTGTAACAGCTGCTGGGATTACACATGGCATGGATGAACTATACAAATAA
GGTGATATCAAGCTTTAGCTAATTAATTGGGGACCCTAGAGGTCCCCTTTTTTATTTTATCGATACCGTC
GACCTCGAGGGGGGGCCCCCGGGGATCATCGAGCCGAGAACGTTATCGAAGTTGGTCATGTGTAATCCCC
TCGTTTGAACTTTGGATTAAGCGTAGATACACCCTTGGACAAGCCAGTTGGATTCGGAGACAAGCAAATT
CAGCCTTAAAAAGGGCGAGGCCCTGCGGTGGTGGAACACCGCAGGGCCTCTAACCGCTCGACGCGCTGCA
CCAACCAGCCCGCGAACGGCTGGCAGCCAGCGTAAGGCGCGGCTCATCGGGCGGCGTTCGCCACGATGTC
CTGCACTTCGAGCCAAGCCTCGAACACCTGCTGGTGTGCACGACTCACCCGGTTGTTGACACCGCGCGCG
GCCGTGCGGGCTCGGTGGGGCGGCTCTGTCGCCCTTGCCAGCGTGAGTAGCGCGTACCTCACCTCGCCCA
ACAGGTCGCACACAGCCGATTCGTACGCCATAAAGCCAGGTGAGCCCACCAGCTCCGTAAGTTCGGGCGC
TGTGTGGCTCGTACCCGCGCATTCAGGCGGCAGGGGGTCTAACGGGTCTAAGGCGGCGTGTACGGCCGCC
ACAGCGGCTCTCAGCGGCCCGGAAACGTCCTCGAAACGACGCATGTGTTCCTCCTGGTTGGTACAGGTGG
TTGGGGGTGCTCGGCTGTCGCTGGTGTTCCACCACCAGGGCTCGACGGGAGAGCGGGGGAGTGTGCAGTT
GTGGGGTGGCCCCTCAGCGAAATATCTGACTTGGAGCTCGTGTCGGACCATACACCGGTGATTAATCGTG
GTCTACTACCAAGCGTGAGCCACGTCGCCGACGAATTTGAGCAGCTCTGGCTGCCGTACTGGCCGCTGGC
AAGCGACGATCTGCTCGAGGGGATCTACCGCCAAAGCCGCGCGTCGGCCCTAGGCCGCCGGTACATCGAG
GCGAACCCAACAGCGCTGGCAAACCTGCTGGTCGTGGACGTAGACCATCCAGACGCAGCGCTCCGAGCGC
TCAGCGCCCGGGGGTCCCATCCGCTGCCCAACGCGATCGTGGGCAATCGCGCCAACGGCCACGCACACGC
AGTGTGGGCACTCAACGCCCCTGTTCCACGCACCGAATACGCGCGGCGTAAGCCGCTCGCATACATGGCG
GCGTGCGCCGAAGGCCTTCGGCGCGCCGTCGACGGCGACCGCAGTTACTCAGGCCTCATGACCAAAAACC
CCGGCCACATCGCCTGGGAAACGGAATGGCTCCACTCAGATCTCTACACACTCAGCCACATCGAGGCCGA
GCTCGGCGCGAACATGCCACCGCCGCGCTGGCGTCAGCAGACCACGTACAAAGCGGCTCCGACGCCGCTA
GGGCGGAATTGCGCACTGTTCGATTCCGTCAGGTTGTGGGCCTATCGTCCCGCCCTCATGCGGATCTACC
TGCCGACCCGGAACGTGGACGGACTCGGCCGCGCGATCTATGCCGAGTGCCACGCGCGAAACGCCGAATT
CCCGTGCAACGACGTGTGTCCCGGACCGCTACCGGACAGCGAGGTCCGCGCCATCGCCAACAGCATTTGG
CGTTGGATCACAACCAAGTCGCGCATTTGGGCGGACGGGATCGTGGTCTACGAGGCCACACTCAGTGCGC
GCCAGTCGGCCATCTCGCGGAAGGGCGCAGCAGCGCGCACGGCGGCGAGCACAGTTGCGCGGCGCGCAAA
GTCCGCGTCAGCCATGGAGGCATTGCTATGAGCGACGGCTACAGCGACGGCTACAACCGGCAGCCGACTG
TCCGCAAAAAGCGGCGCGTGACCGCCGCCGAAGGCGCTCGAATCACCGGACTATCCGAACGCCACGTCGT
CCGGCTCGTGGCGCAGGAACGCAGCGAGTGGCTCGCCGAGCAGGCTGCACGCCGCGAACGCATCCGCGCC
TATCACGACGACGAGGGCCACTCTTGGCCGCAAACGGCCAAACATTTCGGGCTGCATCTGGACACCGTTA
AGCGACTCGGCTATCGGGCGAGGAAAGAGCGTGCGGCAGAACAGGAAGCGGCTCAAAAGGCCCACAACGA
AGCCGACAATCCACCGCTGTTCTAACGCAATTGGGGAGCGGGTGTCGCGGGGGTTCCGTGGGGGGTTCCG
TTGCAACGGGTCGGACAGGTAAAAGTCCTGGTAGACGCTAGTTTTCTGGTTTGGGCCATGCCTGTCTCGT
TGCGTGTTTCGTTGCGCCCGTTTTGAATACCAGCCAGACGAGACGGGGTTCTACGAATCTTGGTCGATAC
CAAGCCATTTCCGCTGAATATCGGGGAGCTCACCGCCAGAATCGGTGGTTGTGGTGATGTACGTGGCGAA
CTCCGTTGTAGTGCCTGTGGTGGCATCCGTGGCCACTCTCGTTGCACGGTTCGTTGTGCCGTTACAGGCC
CCGTTGACAGCTCACCGAACGTAGTTAAAACATGCTGGTCAAACTAGGTTTACCAACGATACGAGTCAGC
TCATCTAGGGCCAGTTCTAGGCGTTGTTCGTTGCGCGGTTCGTTGCGCATGTTTCGTGTGGTTGCTAGAT
GGCTCCGCAACCACACGCTTCGAGGTTGAGTGCTTCCAGCACGGGCGCGATCCAGAAGAACTTCGTCGTG
CGACTGTCCTCGTTGATCCTTGCCGAGCTGGGATGGAAGCCCGGCCGACCCACCCTGGAGGAGATGATCG
AGGATGCCAGGGCCTTTCACGCCCGCCGCTGCTGAGCGTCCGCCGCCGGGCCCGCACCGCCGTCGGCCGG
CCCGCTCCGGGCTCGCAGCAGCGGGCTTCGGCGCGGGCCCGGGGCTCCCGGGCCGCCGGGCGGGGCTCCG
CCCGGCGGCCGCCGGGGGCCGGGGGCGGCGCCGGGCGGCCCGGGGCGTCAGGCGCCGGGGGCGGTGTCCG
GCGGCCCCCAGAGGAACTGCGCCAGTTCCTCCGGATCGGTGAAGCCGGAGAGATCCAGCGGGGTCTCCTC
GAACACCTCGAAGTCGTGCAGGAAGGTGAAGGCGAGCAGTTCGCGGGCGAAGTCCTCGGTCCGCTTCCAC
TGCGCCCCGTCGAGCAGCGCGGCCAGGATCTCGCGGTCGCCCCGGAAGGCGTTGAGATGCAGTTGCACCA
GGCTGTAGCGGGAGTCTCCCGCATAGACGTCGGTGAAGTCGACGATCCCGGTGACCTCGGTCGCGGCCAG
GTCCACGAAGATGTTGGTCCCGTGCAGGTCGCCGTGGACGAACCGGGGTTCGCGGCCGGCCAGCAGCGTG
TCCACGTCCGGCAGCCAGTCCTCCAGGCGGTCCAGCAGCCGGGGCGAGAGGTAGCCCCACCCGCGGTGGT
CCTCGACGGTCGCCGCGCGGCGTTCCCGCAGCAGTTCCGGGAAGACCTCGGAATGGGGGGTGAGCACGGT
GTTCCCGGTCAGCGGCACCCTGTGCAGCCGGCCGAGCACCCGGCCGAGTTCGCGGGCCAGGGCGAGCAGC
GCGTTCCGGTCGGTCGTGCCGTCCATCGCGGACCGCCAGGTGGTGCCGGTCATCCGGCTCATCACCAGGT
AGGGCCACGGCCAGGCTCCGGTGCCGGGCCGCAGCTCGCCGCGGCCGAGGAGGCGGGGCACCGGCACCGG
GGCGTCCGCCAGGACCGCGTACGCCTCCGACTCCGACGCGAGGCTCTCCGGACCGCACCAGTGCTCGCCG
AACAGCTTGATCACCGGGCCGGGCTCGCCGACCAGTACGGGGTTGGTGCTCTCGCCGGGCACCCGCAGCA
CCGGCGGCACCGGCAGCCCGAGCTCCTCCAGGGCTCGGCGGGCCAGCGGCTCCCAGAATTCCTGGTCGTT
CCGCAGGCTCGCGTAGGAATCATCCGAATCAATACGGTCGAGAAGTAACAGGGATTCTTGTGTCACAGCG
GACCTCTATTCACAGGGTACGGGCCGGCTTAATTCCGCACGGCCGGTCGCGACACGGCCTGTCCGCACCG
CGGATCAGGCGTTGACGATGACGGGCTGGTCGGCCACGTCGGGGAGTCAGGCAACTATGGATGAACGAAA
TAGACAGATCGCTGAGATAGGTGCCTCACTGATTAAGCATTGGTAACTGTCAGACCAAGTTTACTCATAT
ATACTTTAGATTGATTTAAAACTTCATTTTTAATTTAAAAGGATCTAGGTGAAGATCCTTTTTGATAATC
TCATGACCAAAATCCCTTAACGTGAGTTTTCGTTCCACTGAGCGTCAGACCCCGTAGAAAAGATCAAAGG
ATCTTCTTGAGATCCTTTTTTTCTGCGCGTAATCTGCTGCTTGCAAACAAAAAAACCACCGCTACCAGCG
GTGGTTTGTTTGCCGGATCAAGAGCTACCAACTCTTTTTCCGAAGGTAACTGGCTTCAGCAGAGCGCAGA
TACCAAATACTGTTCTTCTAGTGTAGCCGTAGTTAGGCCACCACTTCAAGAACTCTGTAGCACCGCCTAC
ATACCTCGCTCTGCTAATCCTGTTACCAGTGGCTGCTGCCAGTGGCGATAAGTCGTGTCTTACCGGGTTG
GACTCAAGACGATAGTTACCGGATAAGGCGCAGCGGTCGGGCTGAACGGGGGGTTCGTGCACACAGCCCA
GCTTGGAGCGAACGACCTACACCGAACTGAGATACCTACAGCGTGAGCTATGAGAAAGCGCCACGCTTCC
CGAAGGGAGAAAGGCGGACAGGTATCCGGTAAGCGGCAGGGTCGGAACAGGAGAGCGCACGAGGGAGCTT
CCAGGGGGAAACGCCTGGTATCTTTATAGTCCTGTCGGGTTTCGCCACCTCTGACTTGAGCGTCGATTTT
TGTGATGCTCGTCAGGGGGGCGGAGCCTATGGAAAAACGCCAGCAACGCGGCCTTTTTACGGTTCCTGGC
CTTTTGCTGGCCTTTTGCTCACATGTTCTTTCCTGCGTTATCCCCTGATTCTGTGGATAACCGTATTACC
GCCTTTGAGTGAGCTGATACCGCTCGCCGCAGCCGAACGACCGAGCGCAGCGAGTCAGTGAGCGAGGAAG
CGGAAGAGCGCCCAATACGCAAACCGCCTCTCCCCGCGCGTTGGCCGATTCATTAATGCAGCTAGA
Features (pLannotate 1.2.2; 8 found; start..end, strand, type, name):
     20..47      +  terminator     rrnB T2 terminator: transcription terminator T2 from the E. coli rrnB gene
     83..187     +  CDS            Y4104_STRCO (fragment): Protein inferred from homology: Swiss-Prot protein existence level 3. From Streptomyces coelicolor (strain ATCC BAA-471 / A3(2) / M145).
    404..1120    +  CDS            ratiometric pHluorin: pH-sensitive mutant of green fluorescent protein (Miesenböck et al., 1998) responds to a drop in pH with a reversible decrease in excitation at 395 nm and a corresponding increase in excitation at 475 nm
   1177..1208    +  misc_feature   MCS (fragment): pBluescript multiple cloning site
   4041..5033    -  CDS            hyg: KHYB_STRHY - Experimental evidence at protein level: Swiss-Prot protein existence level 1. The aminoglycoside phosphotransferases achieve inactivation of their antibiotic substrates by phosphorylation. From Streptomyces hygroscopicus.
   5145..5225    +  CDS            bla(M) (fragment): β-lactamase lacking the signal sequence; bla(M); allows cytosolic expression of β-lactamase
   5397..5985    +  rep_origin     ori: high-copy-number ColE1/pMB1/pBR322/pUC origin of replication
   6168..6223    +  CDS            lacI (fragment): lac repressor; lacI; The lac repressor binds to the lac operator to inhibit transcription in E. coli. This inhibition can be relieved by adding lactose or isopropyl-β-D-thiogalactopyranoside (IPTG).
