>Addgene plasmid #70045 | pUV15-pHGFP | analyzer sequence | sequence record 124678
ACTAGTTGATTAGCTAAGCAGAAGGCCATCCTGACGGATGGCCTTTTTGCGTTTAATACTGTTTAAACTC
TAGAAATATTGGATCGTCGGCACCGTCACGGCCGTGGGAGGCGGCACGATCCGCGACGTGATGATCGGCC
GCATCCCCACGGTGCTGCGCAGTGAGCTCTACGCCATCCCGGCGTTGATCTGTGCGTTCGCACGCACAGG
CCCGGTGTGAGAAGGGTCTCTGACGAGCGGGAGAACCCACCCGGGGTGGGCGAGTTTGTCCTGCGTGTGC
TCGGTCGAGTAGGCTCTGGGAGTACCCGTGTGTACGACCAGCACGGCATACATCATTTCGACGCCGAGAG
ATTCGCCGCCCGAAATGAGCACGATCCGCATGCTTAATTAAGGAGGCACCGGTATGAGTAAAGGAGAAGA
ACTTTTCACTGGAGTTGTCCCAATTCTTGTTGAATTAGATGGTGATGTTAATGGGCACAAATTTTCTGTC
AGTGGAGAGGGTGAAGGTGATGCAACATACGGAAAACTTACCCTTAAATTTATTTGCACTACTGGAAAAC
TACCTGTTCCATGGCCAACACTTGTCACTACTTTCTCTTATGGTGTTCAATGCTTTTCAAGATACCCAGA
TCATATGAAACGGCATGACTTTTTCAAGAGTGCCATGCCCGAAGGTTATGTACAGGAAAGAACTATATTT
TTCAAAGATGACGGGAACTACAAGACACGTGCTGAAGTCAAGTTTGAAGGTGATACCCTTGTTAATAGAA
TCGAGTTAAAAGGTATTGATTTTAAAGATGATGGAAACATTCTTGGACACAAATTGGAATACAACTATAA
CGAGCACTTGGTGTACATCATGGCAGACAAACAAAAGAATGGTACCAAAGCTATCTTTCAAGTTCACCAC
AACATTGAAGATGGAGGCGTTCAACTAGCAGACCATTATCAACAAAATACTCCAATTGGCGATGGCCCTG
TCCTTTTACCAGACAACCATTACCTGCACACACAATCTGCCCTTTCGAAAGATCCCAACGAAAAGAGAGA
CCACATGGTCCTTCTTGAGTTTGTAACAGCTGCTGGGATTACACATGGCATGGATGAACTATACAAATAA
GGTGATATCAAGCTTTAGCTAATTAATTGGGGACCCTAGAGGTCCCCTTTTTTATTTTATCGATACCGTC
GACCTCGAGGGGGGGCCCGCCGGGGATCATCGAGCCGAGAACGTTATCGAAGTTGGTCATGTGTAATCCC
CTCGTTTGAACTTTGGATTAAGCGTAGATACACCCTTGGACAAGCCAGTTGGATTCGGAGACAAGCAAAT
TCAGCCTTAAAAAGGGCGAGGCCTGCGGTGGTGGAACACCGCAGGGCCTCTAACCGCTCGACGCGCTGCA
CCAACCAGCCCGCGAACGGCTGGCAGCCAGCGTAAGGCGCGGCTCATCGGGCGGCGTTCGCCACGATGTC
CTGCACTTCGAGCCAAGCCTCGAACACCTGCTGGTGTGCACGACTCACCCGGTTGTTGACACCGCGCGCG
GCCGTGCGGGCTCGGTGGGGCGGCTGTGTCGCCCTTGCCAGCGTGAGTAGCGCGTACCTCACCTCGCCCA
ACAGGTCGCACACAGCCGATTCGTACGCCATAAAGCCAGGTGAGCCCACCAGCTCCGTAAGTTCGGGCGC
TGTGTGGCTCGTACCCGCGCATTCAGGCGGCAGGGGGTCTAACGGGTCTAAGGCGGCGTGTACGGCCGCC
ACAGCGGCTCTCAGCGGCCCGGAAACGTCCTCGAAACGACGCATGTGTTCCTCCTGGTTGGTACAGGTGG
TTGGGGGTGCTCGGCTGTCGCTGGTGTTCCACCACCAGGGCTCGACGGGAGAGCGGGGGAGTGTGCAGTT
GTGGGGTGGCCCCTCAGCGAAATATCTGACTTGGAGCTCGTGTCGGACCATACACCGGTGATTAATCGTG
GTCTACTACCAAGCGTGAGCCACGTCGCCGACGAATTTGAGCAGCTCTGGCTGCCGTACTGGCCGCTGGC
AAGCGACGATCTGCTCGAGGGGATCTACCGCCAAAGCCGCGCGTCGGCCCTAGGCCGCCGGTACATCGAG
GCGAACCCAACAGCGCTGGCAAACCTGCTGGTCGTGGACGTAGACCATCCAGACGCAGCGCTCCGAGCGC
TCAGCGCCCGGGGGTCCCATCCGCTGCCCAACGCGATCGTGGGCAATCGCGCCAACGGCCACGCACACGC
AGTGTGGGCACTCAACGCCCCTGTTCCACGCACCGAATACGCGCGGCGTAAGCCGCTCGCATACATGGCG
GCGTGCGCCGAAGGCCTTCGGCGCGCCGTCGACGGCGACCGCAGTTACTCAGGCCTCATGACCAAAAACC
CCGGCCACATCGCCTGGGAAACGGAATGGCTCCACTCAGATCTCTACACACTCAGCCACATCGAGGCCGA
GCTCGGCGCGAACATGCCACCGCCGCGCTGGCGTCAGCAGACCACGTACAAAGCGGCTCCGACGCCGCTA
GGGCGGAATTGCGCACTGTTCGATTCCGTCAGGTTGTGGGCCTATCGTCCCGCCCTCATGCGGATCTACC
TGCCGACCCGGAACGTGGACGGACTCGGCCGCGCGATCTATGCCGAGTGCCACGCGCGAAACGCCGAATT
CCCGTGCAACGACGTGTGTCCCGGACCGCTACCGGACAGCGAGGTCCGCGCCATCGCCAACAGCATTTGG
CGTTGGATCACAACCAAGTCGCGCATTTGGGCGGACGGGATCGTGGTCTACGAGGCCACACTCAGTGCGC
GCCAGTCGGCCATCTCGCGGAAGGGCGCAGCAGCGCGCACGGCGGCGAGCACAGTTGCGCGGCGCGCAAA
GTCCGCGTCAGCCATGGAGGCATTGCTATGAGCGACGGCTACAGCGACGGCTACAGCGACGGCTACAACC
GGCAGCCGACTGTCCGCAAAAAGCGGCGCGTGACCGCCGCCGAAGGCGCTCGAATCACCGGACTATCCGA
ACGCCACGTCGTCCGGCTCGTGGCGCAGGAACGCAGCGAGTGGCTCGCCGAGCAGGCTGCACGCCGCGAA
CGCATCCGCGCCTATCACGACGACGAGGGCCACTCTTGGCCGCAAACGGCCAAACATTTCGGGCTGCATC
TGGACACCGTTAAGCGACTCGGCTATCGGGCGAGGAAAGAGCGTGCGGCAGAACAGGAAGCGGCTCAAAA
GGCCCACAACGAAGCCGACAATCCACCGCTGTTCTAACGCAATTGGGGAGCGGGTGTCGCGGGGGTTCCG
TGGGGGGTTCCGTTGCAACGGGTCGGACAGGTAAAAGTCCTGGTAGACGCTAGTTTTCTGGTTTGGGCCA
TGCCTGTCTCGTTGCGTGTTTCGTTGCGCCCGTTTTGAATACCAGCCAGACGAGACGGGGTTCTACGAAT
CTTGGTCGATACCAAGCCATTTCCGCTGAATATCGGGGAGCTCACCGCCAGAATCGGTGGTTGTGGTGAT
GTACGTGGCGAACTCCGTTGTAGTGCCTGTGGTGGCATCCGTGGCCACTCTCGTTGCACGGTTCGTTGTG
CCGTTACAGGCCCCGTTGACAGCTCACCGAACGTAGTTAAAACATGCTGGTCAAACTAGGTTTACCAACG
ATACGAGTCAGCTCATCTAGGGCCAGTTCTAGGCGTTGTTCGTTGCGCGGTTCGTTGCGCATGTTTCGTG
TGGTTGCTAGATGGCTCCGCAACCACACGCTTCGAGGTTGAGTGCTTCCAGCACGGGCGCGATCCAGAAG
AACTTCGTCGTGCGACTGTCCTCGTTGATCCTTGCCGAGCTGGGATGGAAGCTCGGCCGACCACCCTGGA
GGAGATGATCGAGGATGCCAGGGCCTTTCACGCCCGCCGCTGCTGAGCGTCCGCCGCCGGGCCCGCACCG
CCGTCGGCCGGCCCGCTCCGGGCTCGCAGCAGCGGGCTTCGGCGCGGGCCCGGGGCTCCCGAGCGCGGGC
GGGGCTCCGGGCGGCCGCCGGGGGCCGGGGGCGGCGCCGGGCGGCCCGGGGCGTCAGGCGCCGGGGGCGG
TGTCCGGCGGCCCCCAGAGGAACTGCGCCAGTTCCTCCGGATCGGTGAAGCCGGAGAGATCCAGCGGGGT
CTCCTCGAACACCTCGAAGTCGTGCAGGAAGGTGAAGGCGAGCAGTTCGCGGGCGAAGTCCTCGGTCCGC
TTCCACTGCGCCCCGTCGAGCAGCGCGGCCAGGATCTCGCGGTCGCCCCGGAAGGCGTTGAGATGCAGTT
GCACCAGGCTGTAGCGGGAGTCTCCCGCATAGACGTCGGTGAAGTCGACGATCCCGGTGACCTCGGTCGC
GGCCAGGTCCACGAAGATGTTGGTCCCGTGCAGGTCGCCGTGGACGAACCGGGGTTCGCGGCCGGCCAGC
AGCGTGTCCACGTCCGGCAGCCAGTCCTCCAGGCGGTCCAGCAGCCGGGGCGAGAGGTAGCCCCACCCGC
GGTGGTCCTCGACGGTCGCCGCGCGGCGTTCCCGCAGCAGTTCCGGGAAGACCTCGGAATGGGGGGTGAG
CACGGTGTTCCCGGTCAGCGGCACCCTGTGCAGCCGGCCGAGCACCCGGCCGAGTTCGCGGGCCAGGGCG
AGCAGCGCGTTCCGGTCGGTCGTGCCGTCCATCGCGGACCGCCAGGTGGTGCCGGTCATCCGGCTCATCA
CCAGGTAGGGCCACGGCCAGGCTCCGGTGCCGGGCCGCAGCTCGCCGCGGCCGAGGAGGCGGGGCACCGG
CACCGGGGCGTCCGCCAGGACCGCGTACGCCTCCGACTCCGACGCGAGGCTCTCCGGACCGCACCAGTGC
TCGCCGAACAGCTTGATCACCGGGTCGGGCTCGCCGACCAGTACGGGGTTGGTGCTCTCGCCGGGCACCC
GCAGCACCGGCGGCACCGGCAGCCCGAGCTCCTCCAGGGCTCGGCGGGCCAGCGGCTCCCAGAATTCCTG
GTCGTTCCGCAGGCTCGCGTAGGAATCATCCGAATCAATACGGTCGAGAAGTAACAGGGATTCTTGTGTC
ACAGCGGACCTCTATTCACAGGGTACGGGCCGGCTTAATTCCGCACGGCCGGTCGCGACACGGCCTGTCC
GCACCGCGGTCAGGCGTTGACGATGACGGGCTGGTCGGCCACGTCCGGGGAGTCAGGCAACTATGGATGA
ACGAAATAGACAGATCGCTGAGATAGGTGCCTCACTGATTAAGCATTGGTAACTGTCAGACCAAGTTTAC
TCATATATACTTTAGATTGATTTAAAACTTCATTTTTAATTTAAAAGGATCTAGGTGAAGATCCTTTTTG
ATAATCTCATGACCAAAATCCCTTAACGTGAGTTTTCGTTCCACTGAGCGTCAGACCCCGTAGAAAAGAT
CAAAGGATCTTCTTGAGATCCTTTTTTTCTGCGCGTAATCTGCTGCTTGCAAACAAAAAAACCACCGCTA
CCAGCGGTGGTTTGTTTGCCGGATCAAGAGCTACCAACTCTTTTTCCGAAGGTAACTGGCTTCAGCAGAG
CGCAGATACCAAATACTGTCCTTCTAGTGTAGCCGTAGTTAGGCCACCACTTCAAGAACTCTGTAGCACC
GCCTACATACCTCGCTCTGCTAATCCTGTTACCAGTGGCTGCTGCCAGTGGCGATAAGTCGTGTCTTACC
GGGTTGGACTCAAGACGATAGTTACCGGATAAGGCGCAGCGGTCGGGCTGAACGGGGGGTTCGTGCACAC
AGCCCAGCTTGGAGCGAACGACCTACACCGAACTGAGATACCTACAGCGTGAGCTATGAGAAAGCGCCAC
GCTTCCCGAAGGGAGAAAGGCGGACAGGTATCCGGTAAGCGGCAGGGTCGGAACAGGAGAGCGCACGAGG
GAGCTTCCAGGGGGAAACGCCTGGTATCTTTATAGTCCTGTCGGGTTTCGCCACCTCTGACTTGAGCGTC
GATTTTTGTGATGCTCGTCAGGGGGGCGGAGCCTATGGAAAAACGCCAGCAACGCGGCCTTTTTACGGTT
CCTGGCCTTTTGCTGGCCTTTTGCTCACATGTTCTTTCCTGCGTTATCCCCTGATTCTGTGGATAACCGT
ATTACCGCCTTTGAGTGAGCTGATACCGCTCGCCGCAGCCGAACGACCGAGCGCAGCGAGTCAGTGAGCG
AGGAAGCGGAAGAGCGCCCAATACGCAAACCGCCTCTCCCCGCGCGTTGGCCGATTCATTAATGCAGCTA
GA
Features (pLannotate 1.2.2; 8 found; start..end, strand, type, name):
     20..47      +  terminator     rrnB T2 terminator: transcription terminator T2 from the E. coli rrnB gene
     83..187     +  CDS            Y4104_STRCO (fragment): Protein inferred from homology: Swiss-Prot protein existence level 3. From Streptomyces coelicolor (strain ATCC BAA-471 / A3(2) / M145).
    404..1120    +  CDS            ratiometric pHluorin: pH-sensitive mutant of green fluorescent protein (Miesenböck et al., 1998) responds to a drop in pH with a reversible decrease in excitation at 395 nm and a corresponding increase in excitation at 475 nm
   1177..1209    +  misc_feature   MCS (fragment): pBluescript multiple cloning site
   4047..5039    -  CDS            hyg: KHYB_STRHY - Experimental evidence at protein level: Swiss-Prot protein existence level 1. The aminoglycoside phosphotransferases achieve inactivation of their antibiotic substrates by phosphorylation. From Streptomyces hygroscopicus.
   5156..5231    +  CDS            bla(M) (fragment): β-lactamase lacking the signal sequence; bla(M); allows cytosolic expression of β-lactamase
   5403..5991    +  rep_origin     ori: high-copy-number ColE1/pMB1/pBR322/pUC origin of replication
   6174..6229    +  CDS            lacI (fragment): lac repressor; lacI; The lac repressor binds to the lac operator to inhibit transcription in E. coli. This inhibition can be relieved by adding lactose or isopropyl-β-D-thiogalactopyranoside (IPTG).
