[The description below was written by a language model from this plasmid's Addgene catalogue record and pLannotate feature annotations shown in this document.]
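Description:
pUV15-pHGFP is a Mycobacterium tuberculosis expression vector of about 6.2 kb that encodes a pH-sensitive ratiometric GFP for noninvasive measurement of intrabacterial pH in live cells. The parental backbone is recorded as unknown. For propagation in E. coli the plasmid carries a high-copy ColE1/pUC-type origin. Selection relies on a hygromycin phosphotransferase gene from Streptomyces hygroscopicus, a marker that works in both E. coli and mycobacteria. No mycobacterial replication origin or integration element is annotated. However, a stretch of nearly 3 kb between the insert and the hygromycin gene has no called features, so the record does not say how the plasmid is maintained in mycobacteria. Short fragments annotated as β-lactamase, lacI and a Streptomyces coelicolor protein look like cloning remnants or chance homology matches rather than functional genes.

The payload is an approximately 700 bp synthetic reading frame identified as ratiometric pHluorin, cloned between PacI and EcoRV sites that both remain intact. According to the catalogue entry it is driven by the mycobacterial promoter Psmyc. That promoter is not itself annotated but presumably lies in the region just upstream of the coding sequence. An rrnB T2 terminator sits further upstream, where it would insulate the cassette from read-through transcription, and a fragment of the pBluescript polylinker follows the gene. Acidification reversibly lowers this GFP variant's excitation at 395 nm and raises its excitation at 475 nm, so the ratio of the two signals reports pH independently of how much protein is present. The depositor notes an F220L substitution relative to wild-type pHluorin that does not affect function. The two sequence records, which differ by only a few nucleotides, give the same feature layout. The associated publication concerns how M. tuberculosis preserves its intrabacterial pH within phagosomes.
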