Addgene plasmid #70045: pUV15-pHGFP
Purpose: encodes a pH-sensitive ratiometric GFP (pH-GFP), which allows for noninvasive measurements of intrabacterial pH in live cells
Depositing lab: Sabine Ehrt. Depositing organization: Cornell University. Publication: A membrane protein preserves intrabacterial pH in intraphagosomal Mycobacterium tuberculosis. Vandal OH, Pierini LM, Schnappinger D, Nathan CF, Ehrt S. Nat Med. 2008 Aug;14(8):849-54. doi: 10.1038/nm.1795. Epub 2008 Jul 20. PubMed 18641659.
Backbone
  Vector backbone: unknown
  Vector type: Mycobacterium tuberculosis expression vector
Growth in bacteria
  Bacterial resistance: Hygromycin, 200 μg/mL
  Growth temperature: 37°C
  Growth strain: DH5alpha
  Copy number: Unknown
Gene/Insert
  Gene/Insert name: phGFP (alt name: pH-sensitive ratiometric GFP)
  Species: Synthetic
  Insert size (bp): 700
  Promoter: mycobacterial promoter Psmyc
  Cloning method: Restriction Enzyme; 5′ cloning site PacI (not destroyed); 3′ cloning site EcoRV (not destroyed)
  Sequencing primers: 5′ psmyc1 CGACCAGCACGGCATACATC; 3′ pBluescript-KS
Terms and licenses: Academic/Nonprofit Terms; Industry Terms: Not Available to Industry
Depositor comments: The pH-GFP insert in this plasmid contains a F220L mutation compared to the wild-type pHluorin. This difference does not affect function of the pH-GFP.
How to cite: pUV15-pHGFP was a gift from Sabine Ehrt (Addgene plasmid # 70045 ; http://n2t.net/addgene:70045 ; RRID:Addgene_70045)
