>Addgene plasmid #70045 | pUV15-pHGFP | addgene partial sequence | sequence record 127992 | GFPfusionREV 5'-CTCCACTGACAGAAAATTTG-3'
ACTCCAGTGAAAAGTTCTTCTCCTTTACTCATACCGGTGCCTCCTTAATTAAGCATGCGGATCGTGCTCA
TTTCGGGCGGCGAATCTCTCGGCGTCGAAATGATGTATGCCGTGCTGGTCGTACACACGGGTACTCCCAG
AGCCTACTCGACCGAGCACACGCAGGACAAACTCGCCCACCCCGGGTGGGTTCTCCCGCTCGTCAGAGAC
CCTTCTCACACCGGGCCTGTGCGTGCGAACGCACAGATCAACGCCGGGATGGCGTAGAGCTCACTGCGCA
GCACCGTGGGGATGCGGCCGATCATCACGTCGCGGATCGTGCCGCCTCCCACGGCCGTGACGGTGCCGAC
GATCCAATATTTCTAGAGTTTAAACAGTATTAAACGCAAAAAGGCCATCCGTCAGGATGGCCTTCTGCTT
AGCTAATCAACTAGTTCTAGCTGCATTAATGAATCGGCCAACGCGCGGGGAGAGGCGGTTTGCGTATTGG
GCGCTCTTCCGCTTCCTCGCTCACTGACTCGCTGCGCTCGGTCGTTCGGCTGCGGCGAGCGGTATCAGCT
CACTCAAAGGCGGTAATACGGTTATCCACAGAATCAGGGGATAACGCAGGAAAGAACATGTGAGCAAAAG
GCCAGCAAAAGGCCAGGAACCGTAAAAAGGCCGCGTTGCTGGCGTTTTTCC
