>Addgene plasmid #70045 | pUV15-pHGFP | addgene partial sequence | sequence record 127994 | pBluescript-KS 5'-TCGAGGTCGACGGTATC-3'
ATTAGCTAAAGCTTGATATCACCTTATTTGTATAGTTCATCCATGCCATGTGTAATCCCAGCAGCTGTTA
CAAACTCAAGAAGGACCATGTGGTCTCTCTTTTCGTTGGGATCTTTCGAAAGGGCAGATTGTGTGTGCAG
GTAATGGTTGTCTGGTAAAAGGACAGGGCCATCGCCAATTGGAGTATTTTGTTGATAATGGTCTGCTAGT
TGAACGCCTCCATCTTCAATGTTGTGGTGAACTTGAAAGATAGCTTTGGTACCATTCTTTTGTTTGTCTG
CCATGATGTACACCAAGTGCTCGTTATAGTTGTATTCCAATTTGTGTCCAAGAATGTTTCCATCATCTTT
AAAATCAATACCTTTTAACTCGATTCTATTAACAAGGGTATCACCTTCAAACTTGACTTCAGCACGTGTC
TTGTAGTTCCCGTCATCTTTGAAAAATATAGTTCTTTCCTGTACATAACCTTCNGGCATGGCACTCTTGA
AAAAGTCATGCCGTTTCATATGATCTGGGTATCTTGAAAAGCATTGAACACCATAAGAGAAAGTAGTGAC
AAGTGTTGGCCATGGAACAGGTAGTTTTCCANTAGTGCAAATAAATTTAAGGGTAAGTTTTCCGTATGTT
GCATCACCTTCACCCTCTCCACTGACAGAAAATTTGTGCCCATTAACATCACCATCTAATTCAACAAGAA
TTG
